>Addgene plasmid #250375 | Lenti-CMV-tagBFP-NUDT5-WPRE | addgene full sequence | sequence record 498960 | Addgene NGS Result
ATGAGTATTCAACATTTCCGTGTCGCCCTTATTCCCTTTTTTGCGGCATTTTGCCTTCCTGTTTTTGCTC
ACCCAGAAACGCTGGTGAAAGTAAAAGATGCTGAAGATCAGTTGGGTGCACGAGTGGGTTACATCGAACT
GGATCTCAACAGCGGTAAGATCCTTGAGAGTTTTCGCCCCGAAGAACGTTTTCCAATGATGAGCACTTTT
AAAGTTCTGCTATGTGGCGCGGTATTATCCCGTATTGACGCCGGGCAAGAGCAACTCGGTCGCCGCATAC
ACTATTCTCAGAATGACTTGGTTGAGTACTCACCAGTCACAGAAAAGCATCTTACGGATGGCATGACAGT
AAGAGAATTATGCAGTGCTGCCATAACCATGAGTGATAACACTGCGGCCAACTTACTTCTGACAACGATC
GGAGGACCGAAGGAGCTAACCGCTTTTTTGCACAACATGGGGGATCATGTAACTCGCCTTGATCGTTGGG
AACCGGAGCTGAATGAAGCCATACCAAACGACGAGCGTGACACCACGATGCCTGTAGCAATGGCAACAAC
GTTGCGCAAACTATTAACTGGCGAACTACTTACTCTAGCTTCCCGGCAACAATTAATAGACTGGATGGAG
GCGGATAAAGTTGCAGGACCACTTCTGCGCTCGGCCCTTCCGGCTGGCTGGTTTATTGCTGATAAATCTG
GAGCCGGTGAGCGTGGGTCTCGCGGTATCATTGCAGCACTGGGGCCAGATGGTAAGCCCTCCCGTATCGT
AGTTATCTACACGACGGGGAGTCAGGCAACTATGGATGAACGAAATAGACAGATCGCTGAGATAGGTGCC
TCACTGATTAAGCATTGGTAACTGTCAGACCAAGTTTACTCATATATACTTTAGATTGATTTAAAACTTC
ATTTTTAATTTAAAAGGATCTAGGTGAAGATCCTTTTTGATAATCTCATGACCAAAATCCCTTAACGTGA
GTTTTCGTTCCACTGAGCGTCAGACCCCGTAGAAAAGATCAAAGGATCTTCTTGAGATCCTTTTTTTCTG
CGCGTAATCTGCTGCTTGCAAACAAAAAAACCACCGCTACCAGCGGTGGTTTGTTTGCCGGATCAAGAGC
TACCAACTCTTTTTCCGAAGGTAACTGGCTTCAGCAGAGCGCAGATACCAAATACTGTTCTTCTAGTGTA
GCCGTAGTTAGGCCACCACTTCAAGAACTCTGTAGCACCGCCTACATACCTCGCTCTGCTAATCCTGTTA
CCAGTGGCTGCTGCCAGTGGCGATAAGTCGTGTCTTACCGGGTTGGACTCAAGACGATAGTTACCGGATA
AGGCGCAGCGGTCGGGCTGAACGGGGGGTTCGTGCACACAGCCCAGCTTGGAGCGAACGACCTACACCGA
ACTGAGATACCTACAGCGTGAGCTATGAGAAAGCGCCACGCTTCCCGAAGGGAGAAAGGCGGACAGGTAT
CCGGTAAGCGGCAGGGTCGGAACAGGAGAGCGCACGAGGGAGCTTCCAGGGGGAAACGCCTGGTATCTTT
ATAGTCCTGTCGGGTTTCGCCACCTCTGACTTGAGCGTCGATTTTTGTGATGCTCGTCAGGGGGGCGGAG
CCTATGGAAAAACGCCAGCAACGCGGCCTTTTTACGGTTCCTGGCCTTTTGCTGGCCTTTTGCTCACATG
TTCTTTCCTGCGTTATCCCCTGATTCTGTGGATAACCGTATTACCGCCTTTGAGTGAGCTGATACCGCTC
GCCGCAGCCGAACGACCGAGCGCAGCGAGTCAGTGAGCGAGGAAGCGGAAGAGCGCCCAATACGCAAACC
GCCTCTCCCCGCGCGTTGGCCGATTCATTAATGCAGCTGGCACGACAGGTTTCCCGACTGGAAAGCGGGC
AGTGAGCGCAACGCAATTAATGTGAGTTAGCTCACTCATTAGGCACCCCAGGCTTTACACTTTATGCTTC
CGGCTCGTATGTTGTGTGGAATTGTGAGCGGATAACAATTTCACACAGGAAACAGCTATGACCATGATTA
CGCCAAGCGCGCAATTAACCCTCACTAAAGGGAACAAAAGCTGGAGCTGCAAGCTTAATGTAGTCTTATG
CAATACTCTTGTAGTCTTGCAACATGGTAACGATGAGTTAGCAACATGCCTTACAAGGAGAGAAAAAGCA
CCGTGCATGCCGATTGGTGGAAGTAAGGTGGTACGATCGTGCCTTATTAGGAAGGCAACAGACGGGTCTG
ACATGGATTGGACGAACCACTGAATTGCCGCATTGCAGAGATATTGTATTTAAGTGCCTAGCTCGATACA
TAAACGGGTCTCTCTGGTTAGACCAGATCTGAGCCTGGGAGCTCTCTGGCTAACTAGGGAACCCACTGCT
TAAGCCTCAATAAAGCTTGCCTTGAGTGCTTCAAGTAGTGTGTGCCCGTCTGTTGTGTGACTCTGGTAAC
TAGAGATCCCTCAGACCCTTTTAGTCAGTGTGGAAAATCTCTAGCAGTGGCGCCCGAACAGGGACTTGAA
AGCGAAAGGGAAACCAGAGGAGCTCTCTCGACGCAGGACTCGGCTTGCTGAAGCGCGCACGGCAAGAGGC
GAGGGGCGGCGACTGGTGAGTACGCCAAAAATTTTGACTAGCGGAGGCTAGAAGGAGAGAGATGGGTGCG
AGAGCGTCAGTATTAAGCGGGGGAGAATTAGATCGCGATGGGAAAAAATTCGGTTAAGGCCAGGGGGAAA
GAAAAAATATAAATTAAAACATATAGTATGGGCAAGCAGGGAGCTAGAACGATTCGCAGTTAATCCTGGC
CTGTTAGAAACATCAGAAGGCTGTAGACAAATACTGGGACAGCTACAACCATCCCTTCAGACAGGATCAG
AAGAACTTAGATCATTATATAATACAGTAGCAACCCTCTATTGTGTGCATCAAAGGATAGAGATAAAAGA
CACCAAGGAAGCTTTAGACAAGATAGAGGAAGAGCAAAACAAAAGTAAGACCACCGCACAGCAAGCGGCC
GCTGATCTTCAGACCTGGAGGAGGAGATATGAGGGACAATTGGAGAAGTGAATTATATAAATATAAAGTA
GTAAAAATTGAACCATTAGGAGTAGCACCCACCAAGGCAAAGAGAAGAGTGGTGCAGAGAGAAAAAAGAG
CAGTGGGAATAGGAGCTTTGTTCCTTGGGTTCTTGGGAGCAGCAGGAAGCACTATGGGCGCAGCGTCAAT
GACGCTGACGGTACAGGCCAGACAATTATTGTCTGGTATAGTGCAGCAGCAGAACAATTTGCTGAGGGCT
ATTGAGGCGCAACAGCATCTGTTGCAACTCACAGTCTGGGGCATCAAGCAGCTCCAGGCAAGAATCCTGG
CTGTGGAAAGATACCTAAAGGATCAACAGCTCCTGGGGATTTGGGGTTGCTCTGGAAAACTCATTTGCAC
CACTGCTGTGCCTTGGAATGCTAGTTGGAGTAATAAATCTCTGGAACAGATTTGGAATCACACGACCTGG
ATGGAGTGGGACAGAGAAATTAACAATTACACAAGCTTAATACACTCCTTAATTGAAGAATCGCAAAACC
AGCAAGAAAAGAATGAACAAGAATTATTGGAATTAGATAAATGGGCAAGTTTGTGGAATTGGTTTAACAT
AACAAATTGGCTGTGGTATATAAAATTATTCATAATGATAGTAGGAGGCTTGGTAGGTTTAAGAATAGTT
TTTGCTGTACTTTCTATAGTGAATAGAGTTAGGCAGGGATATTCACCATTATCGTTTCAGACCCACCTCC
CAACCCCGAGGGGACCCGACAGGCCCGAAGGAATAGAAGAAGAAGGTGGAGAGAGAGACAGAGACAGATC
CATTCGATTAGTGAACGGATCTCGACGGTATCGGTTAACTTTTAAAAGAAAAGGGGGGATTGGGGGGTAC
AGTGCAGGGGAAAGAATAGTAGACATAATAGCAACAGACATACAAACTAAAGAATTACAAAAACAAATTA
CAAAATTCAAAATTTTATCGATAAGCTTGGGAGTTCCGCGTTACATAACTTACGGTAAATGGCCCGCCTG
GCTGACCGCCCAACGACCCCCGCCCATTGACGTCAATAATGACGTATGTTCCCATAGTAACGCCAATAGG
GACTTTCCATTGACGTCAATGGGTGGAGTATTTACGGTAAACTGCCCACTTGGCAGTACATCAAGTGTAT
CATATGCCAAGTACGCCCCCTATTGACGTCAATGACGGTAAATGGCCCGCCTGGCATTATGCCCAGTACA
TGACCTTATGGGACTTTCCTACTTGGCAGTACATCTACGTATTAGTCATCGCTATTACCATGGTGATGCG
GTTTTGGCAGTACATCAATGGGCGTGGATAGCGGTTTGACTCACGGGGATTTCCAAGTCTCCACCCCATT
GACGTCAATGGGAGTTTGTTTTGGCACCAAAATCAACGGGACTTTCCAAAATGTCGTAACAACTCCGCCC
CATTGACGCAAATGGGCGGTAGGCGTGTACGGTGGGAGGTCTATATAAGCAGAGCTCGTTTAGTGAACCG
TCAGATCGCCTGGAGACGCCATCCACGCTGTTTTGACCTCCATAGAAGACACCGACTCTAGAGATATCTT
CGAAGGCGCGCCACCATGAGCGAGCTGATTAAGGAGAACATGCACATGAAGCTGTACATGGAGGGCACCG
TGGACAACCATCACTTCAAGTGCACATCCGAGGGCGAAGGCAAGCCCTACGAGGGCACCCAGACCATGAG
AATCAAGGTGGTCGAGGGCGGCCCTCTCCCCTTCGCCTTCGACATCCTGGCTACTAGCTTCCTCTACGGC
AGCAAGACCTTCATCAACCACACCCAGGGCATCCCCGACTTCTTCAAGCAGTCCTTCCCTGAGGGCTTCA
CATGGGAGAGAGTCACCACATACGAAGACGGGGGCGTGCTGACCGCTACCCAGGACACCAGCCTCCAGGA
CGGCTGCCTCATCTACAACGTCAAGATCAGAGGGGTGAACTTCACATCCAACGGCCCTGTGATGCAGAAG
AAAACACTCGGCTGGGAGGCCTTCACCGAGACGCTGTACCCCGCTGACGGCGGCCTGGAAGGCAGAAACG
ACATGGCCCTGAAGCTCGTGGGCGGGAGCCATCTGATCGCAAACGCCAAGACCACATATAGATCCAAGAA
ACCCGCTAAGAACCTCAAGATGCCTGGCGTCTACTATGTGGACTACAGACTGGAAAGAATCAAGGAGGCC
AACAACGAGACCTACGTCGAGCAGCACGAGGTGGCAGTGGCCAGATACTGCGACCTCCCTAGCAAACTGG
GGCACAAGCTTAAT
[657 nt withheld, positions 5335-5991]
TAAATTAAAGCGGCCGCGTCGACAATCAACCTCTGGATTACAAAATTTGTGAAAGATTGACTGGTATTCT
TAACTATGTTGCTCCTTTTACGCTATGTGGATACGCTGCTTTAATGCCTTTGTATCATGCTATTGCTTCC
CGTATGGCTTTCATTTTCTCCTCCTTGTATAAATCCTGGTTGCTGTCTCTTTATGAGGAGTTGTGGCCCG
TTGTCAGGCAACGTGGCGTGGTGTGCACTGTGTTTGCTGACGCAACCCCCACTGGTTGGGGCATTGCCAC
CACCTGTCAGCTCCTTTCCGGGACTTTCGCTTTCCCCCTCCCTATTGCCACGGCGGAACTCATCGCCGCC
TGCCTTGCCCGCTGCTGGACAGGGGCTCGGCTGTTGGGCACTGACAATTCCGTGGTGTTGTCGGGGAAGC
TGACGTCCTTTCCATGGCTGCTCGCCTGTGTTGCCACCTGGATTCTGCGCGGGACGTCCTTCTGCTACGT
CCCTTCGGCCCTCAATCCAGCGGACCTTCCTTCCCGCGGCCTGCTGCCGGCTCTGCGGCCTCTTCCGCGT
CTTCGCCTTCGCCCTCAGACGAGTCGGATCTCCCTTTGGGCCGCCTCCCCGCCTGGAATTCTACCGGGTA
GGGGAGGCGCTTTTCCCAAGGCAGTCTGGAGCATGCGCTTTAGCAGCCCCGCTGGGCACTTGGCGCTACA
CAAGTGGCCTCTGGCCTCGCACACATTCCACATCCACCGGTAGGCGCCAACCGGCTCCGTTCTTTGGTGG
CCCCTTCGCGCCACCTTCTACTCCTCCCCTAGTCAGGAAGTTCCCCCCCGCCCCGCAGCTCGCGTCGTGC
AGGACGTGACAAATGGAAGTAGCACGTCTCACTAGTCTCGTGCAGATGGACAGCACCGCTGAGCAATGGA
AGCGGGTAGGCCTTTGGGGCAGCGGCCAATAGCAGCTTTGCTCCTTCGCTTTCTGGGCTCAGAGGCTGGG
AAGGGGTGGGTCCGGGGGCGGGCTCAGGGGCGGGCTCAGGGGCGGGGCGGGCGCCCGAAGGTCCTCCGGA
GGCCCGGCATTCTGCACGCTTCAAAAGCGCACGTCTGCCGCGCTGTTCTCCTCTTCCTCATCTCCGGGCC
TTTCGACCTGCAGCCCAAGCTTACCATGACCGAGTACAAGCCCACGGTGCGCCTCGCCACCCGCGACGAC
GTCCCCAGGGCCGTACGCACCCTCGCCGCCGCGTTCGCCGACTACCCCGCCACGCGCCACACCGTCGATC
CGGACCGCCACATCGAGCGGGTCACCGAGCTGCAAGAACTCTTCCTCACGCGCGTCGGGCTCGACATCGG
CAAGGTGTGGGTCGCGGACGACGGCGCCGCGGTGGCGGTCTGGACCACGCCGGAGAGCGTCGAAGCGGGG
GCGGTGTTCGCCGAGATCGGCCCGCGCATGGCCGAGTTGAGCGGTTCCCGGCTGGCCGCGCAGCAACAGA
TGGAAGGCCTCCTGGCGCCGCACCGGCCCAAGGAGCCCGCGTGGTTCCTGGCCACCGTCGGCGTCTCGCC
CGACCACCAGGGCAAGGGTCTGGGCAGCGCCGTCGTGCTCCCCGGAGTGGAGGCGGCCGAGCGCGCCGGG
GTGCCCGCCTTCCTGGAGACCTCCGCGCCCCGCAACCTCCCCTTCTACGAGCGGCTCGGCTTCACCGTCA
CCGCCGACGTCGAGGTGCCCGAAGGACCGCGCACCTGGTGCATGACCCGCAAGCCCGGTGCCTGACGCCC
GCCCCACGACCCGCAGCGCCCGACCGAAAGGAGCGCACGACCCCATGCATCTCGAGGGCCCGGTACCTTT
AAGACCAATGACTTACAAGGCAGCTGTAGATCTTAGCCACTTTTTAAAAGAAAAGGGGGGACTGGAAGGG
CTAGCTCACTCCCAACGAAGACAAGATCTGCTTTTTGCTTGTACTGGGTCTCTCTGGTTAGACCAGATCT
GAGCCTGGGAGCTCTCTGGCTAACTAGGGAACCCACTGCTTAAGCCTCAATAAAGCTTGCCTTGAGTGCT
TCAAGTAGTGTGTGCCCGTCTGTTGTGTGACTCTGGTAACTAGAGATCCCTCAGACCCTTTTAGTCAGTG
TGGAAAATCTCTAGCAGTAGTAGTTCATGTCATCTTATTATTCAGTATTTATAACTTGCAAAGAAATGAA
TATCAGAGAGTGAGAGGAACTTGTTTATTGCAGCTTATAATGGTTACAAATAAAGCAATAGCATCACAAA
TTTCACAAATAAAGCATTTTTTTCACTGCATTCTAGTTGTGGTTTGTCCAAACTCATCAATGTATCTTAT
CATGTCTGGCTCTAGCTATCCCGCCCCTAACTCCGCCCATCCCGCCCCTAACTCCGCCCAGTTCCGCCCA
TTCTCCGCCCCATGGCTGACTAATTTTTTTTATTTATGCAGAGGCCGAGGCCGCCTCGGCCTCTGAGCTA
TTCCAGAAGTAGTGAGGAGGCTTTTTTGGAGGCCTAGGGACGTACCCAATTCGCCCTATAGTGAGTCGTA
TTACGCGCGCTCACTGGCCGTCGTTTTACAACGTCGTGACTGGGAAAACCCTGGCGTTACCCAACTTAAT
CGCCTTGCAGCACATCCCCCTTTCGCCAGCTGGCGTAATAGCGAAGAGGCCCGCACCGATCGCCCTTCCC
AACAGTTGCGCAGCCTGAATGGCGAATGGG
[124 nt withheld, positions 8682-8805]
C
[91 nt withheld, positions 8807-8897]
A
[49 nt withheld, positions 8899-8947]
CCTTTGACGTTGGAGTCCACGTTCTTT
[37 nt withheld, positions 8975-9011]
ACCCTATCTCGGTCTATTCTTTTGATTTATAAGGGATTTTGCCGATTTCGGCCTATTGGTTAAAAAATGA
GCTGATTTAACAAAAATTTAACGCGAATTTTAACAAAATATTAACGCTTACAATTTAGGTGGCACTTTTC
GGGGAAATGTGCGCGGAACCCCTATTTGTTTATTTTTCTAAATACATTCAAATATGTATCCGCTCATGAG
ACAATAACCCTGATAAATGCTTCAATAATATTGAAAAAGGAAGAGT
Features (pLannotate 1.2.2; 29 found; start..end, strand, type, name):
      1..861     +  CDS            AmpR: β-lactamase; bla; confers resistance to ampicillin, carbenicillin, and related antibiotics
   1032..1620    +  rep_origin     ori: high-copy-number ColE1/pMB1/pBR322/pUC origin of replication
   1803..1895    +  CDS            lacI (fragment): lac repressor; lacI; The lac repressor binds to the lac operator to inhibit transcription in E. coli. This inhibition can be relieved by adding lactose or isopropyl-β-D-thiogalactopyranoside (IPTG).
   1908..1929    +  protein_bind   CAP binding site: CAP binding activates transcription in the presence of cAMP. E. coli catabolite activator protein
   1944..1974    +  promoter       lac promoter: promoter for the E. coli lac operon
   1982..1998    +  protein_bind   lac operator: The lac repressor binds to the lac operator to inhibit transcription in E. coli. This inhibition can be relieved by adding lactose or isopropyl-β-D-thiogalactopyranoside (IPTG). lac repressor encoded by lacI
   2043..2061    +  promoter       T3 promoter: promoter for bacteriophage T3 RNA polymerase
   2089..2315    +  promoter       RSV promoter: Rous sarcoma virus enhancer/promoter
   2316..2496    +  LTR            5' LTR (truncated): truncated 5' long terminal repeat (LTR) from HIV-1
   2543..2668    +  misc_feature   HIV-1 Ψ: packaging signal of human immunodeficiency virus type 1
   2652..3015    +  CDS            HIV-1 gag (fragment): gag protein from human immunodeficiency virus 1; gag
   3161..3394    +  misc_feature   RRE: The Rev response element (RRE) of HIV-1 allows for Rev-dependent mRNA export from the nucleus to the cytoplasm.
   3771..3871    +  CDS            Rev (fragment): human immunodeficiency virus 1 (HIV-1) Rev protein; rev; enhances nuclear export of unspliced and incompletely spliced viral mRNAs
   3890..4006    +  misc_feature   cPPT/CTS: central polypurine tract and central termination sequence of HIV-1
   4029..4332    +  enhancer       CMV enhancer: human cytomegalovirus immediate early enhancer
   4333..4536    +  promoter       CMV promoter: human cytomegalovirus (CMV) immediate early promoter
   4636..5334    +  CDS            TagBFP: TagBFP is a basic (constitutively fluorescent) blue fluorescent protein published in 2008, derived from Entacmaea quadricolor. It is reported to be a very rapidly-maturing monomer with very low acid sensitivity.
   5335..5991    +  CDS            NUDT5 (sequence withheld): NUDT5_HUMAN - Also known as NUDIX5 From Homo sapiens (Human).
   6015..6603    +  misc_feature   WPRE: woodchuck hepatitis virus posttranscriptional regulatory element
   6617..7116    +  promoter       PGK promoter: mouse phosphoglycerate kinase 1 promoter
   7137..7736    +  CDS            PuroR: puromycin N-acetyltransferase; pac from Streptomyces alboniger; confers resistance to puromycin
   7804..7941    +  CDS            nef (fragment): NEF_HV1LA - Experimental evidence at protein level: Swiss-Prot protein existence level 1. Extracellular Nef protein targets CD4(+) T-lymphocytes for apoptosis by interacting with CXCR4 surface receptors. From Human immunodeficiency virus type 1 group M subtype B (isolate Lai) (HIV-1).
   7927..8107    +  LTR            5' LTR (truncated): truncated 5' long terminal repeat (LTR) from HIV-1
   8179..8300    +  polyA_signal   SV40 poly(A) signal: SV40 polyadenylation signal
   8340..8475    +  rep_origin     SV40 ori: SV40 origin of replication
   8496..8514    -  promoter       T7 promoter: promoter for bacteriophage T7 RNA polymerase
   8522..8677    +  CDS            lacZα (fragment): LacZα fragment of β-galactosidase; lacZ fragment
   8682..9110    +  rep_origin     f1 ori (sequence partly withheld): f1 bacteriophage origin of replication; arrow indicates direction of (+) strand synthesis
   9163..9267    +  promoter       AmpR promoter: bla
