[The description below was written by a language model from this plasmid's Addgene catalogue record and pLannotate feature annotations shown in this document.]
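Description:
Lenti-CMV-tagBFP-NUDT5-WPRE is a lentiviral mammalian expression plasmid built on the pLenti CMV GFP Puro backbone, in which a tagBFP–NUDT5 fusion was inserted by Gibson assembly between the BamHI and SalI sites. In bacteria it is maintained as a high-copy plasmid through a ColE1/pUC-type origin and selected with ampicillin via the β-lactamase gene. An f1 origin, an SV40 origin and remnants of lac/lacZα cloning-vector sequence with flanking T3 and T7 promoters are also annotated in the backbone.

The transfer cassette has an RSV promoter driving a truncated HIV-1 5' LTR, which allows genomic RNA to be transcribed in packaging cells without Tat. This is followed by the Ψ packaging signal with a partial gag sequence, the Rev response element for Rev-dependent nuclear export, and the cPPT/CTS, which aids nuclear import of the reverse-transcribed genome. Downstream, the CMV immediate-early enhancer and promoter drive an open reading frame in which the blue fluorescent protein TagBFP is annotated directly adjacent to the N terminus of human NUDT5 (Nudix hydrolase 5); together the two coding regions account for the recorded 1356 bp insert. A WPRE follows to enhance transcript stability and expression. A separate mouse PGK promoter then drives puromycin N-acetyltransferase for selection of transduced cells. The cassette ends in a truncated 3' LTR, which the annotation tool labels as a 5' LTR, and an SV40 polyadenylation signal.

The construct is intended for producing lentivirus, with packaging functions supplied in trans, to stably express fluorescently tagged NUDT5 in mammalian cells. Blue fluorescence permits tracking or sorting of expressing cells. It was deposited with a study of a non-enzymatic role of NUDT5 in repressing de novo purine synthesis.
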