Addgene plasmid #250375: Lenti-CMV-tagBFP-NUDT5-WPRE
Purpose: Lentiviral expression of human NUDT5 with N-terminal tagBFP under CMV promoter and puromycin resistance cassette under PGK promoter.
Depositing lab: Stefan Kubicek. Depositing organization: CeMM Research Center for Molecular Medicine. Publication: A non-enzymatic role of Nudix hydrolase 5 in repressing purine de novo synthesis. Nguyen TA, Lin JG, Marques AMC, Fottner M, Bauer LG, Reicher A, Daum D, Scrofani L, Liu Y, Cheng C, D'Angelo L D D L, Sanchez J, Bueschl C, Marella N, Buphamalai P, Traversi F, Beres M, Moll HP, Siklos M, Genger JW, Hofstaetter G, Villanti L, Malik M, Klimek C, Runggatscher K, Guertl B, Hansen JS, Dobner S, Babosova O, Becirovic T, de Rooij LPMH, Casanova E, Koren A, Froese DS, Rosenblatt DS, Klavins K, Bergthaler A, Menche J, Hannich JT, Abele M, Sdelci S, Lang K, Huber KVM, Kubicek S. Science. 2025 Nov 6:eadv4257. doi: 10.1126/science.adv4257. PubMed 41196952.
Backbone
  Vector backbone: pLenti CMV GFP Puro
  Backbone manufacturer: Eric Campeau, Paul Kaufman (Addgene #17448)
  Vector type: Mammalian Expression, Lentiviral
Growth in bacteria
  Bacterial resistance: Ampicillin, 100 μg/mL
  Growth temperature: 37°C
  Growth strain: NEB Stable
  Copy number: High Copy
Gene/Insert
  Gene/Insert name: NUDT5
  Species: H. sapiens (human)
  Insert size (bp): 1356
  Entrez Gene: NUDT5 (a.k.a. YSA1, YSA1H, YSAH1, hNUDT5)
  Promoter: CMV
  Tag / fusion protein: tagBFP (N terminal on insert)
  Cloning method: Gibson Cloning
Terms and licenses: Academic/Nonprofit Terms; Industry Terms: Not Available to Industry
Depositor comments: Insert cloned with BamHI (5') and SalI (3') sites.
How to cite: Lenti-CMV-tagBFP-NUDT5-WPRE was a gift from Stefan Kubicek (Addgene plasmid # 250375 ; http://n2t.net/addgene:250375 ; RRID:Addgene_250375)
